>Addgene plasmid #180020 | pCMV-PEmax-P2A-GFP | addgene full sequence | sequence record 352752 | Addgene NGS Result
GACATTGATTATTGACTAGTTATTAATAGTAATCAATTACGGGGTCATTAGTTCATAGCCCATATATGGA
GTTCCGCGTTACATAACTTACGGTAAATGGCCCGCCTGGCTGACCGCCCAACGACCCCCGCCCATTGACG
TCAATAATGACGTATGTTCCCATAGTAACGCCAATAGGGACTTTCCATTGACGTCAATGGGTGGAGTATT
TACGGTAAACTGCCCACTTGGCAGTACATCAAGTGTATCATATGCCAAGTACGCCCCCTATTGACGTCAA
TGACGGTAAATGGCCCGCCTGGCATTATGCCCAGTACATGACCTTATGGGACTTTCCTACTTGGCAGTAC
ATCTACGTATTAGTCATCGCTATTACCATGGTGATGCGGTTTTGGCAGTACATCAATGGGCGTGGATAGC
GGTTTGACTCACGGGGATTTCCAAGTCTCCACCCCATTGACGTCAATGGGAGTTTGTTTTGGCACCAAAA
TCAACGGGACTTTCCAAAATGTCGTAACAACTCCGCCCCATTGACGCAAATGGGCGGTAGGCGTGTACGG
TGGGAGGTCTATATAAGCAGAGCTGGTTTAGTGAACCGTCAGATCCGCTAGAGATCCGCGGCCGCTAATA
CGACTCACTATAGGGAGAGCCGCCACCATGAAACGGACAGCCGACGGAAGCGAGTTCGAGTCACCAAAGA
AGAAGCGGAAAGTCGACAAGAAGTACAGCATCGGCCTGGACATCGGCACCAACTCTGTGGGCTGGGCCGT
GATCACCGACGAGTACAAGGTGCCCAGCAAGAAATTCAAGGTGCTGGGCAACACCGACCGGCACAGCATC
AAGAAGAACCTGATCGGAGCCCTGCTGTTCGACAGCGGCGAAACAGCCGAGGCCACCCGGCTGAAGAGAA
CCGCCAGAAGAAGATACACCAGACGGAAGAACCGGATCTGCTATCTGCAAGAGATCTTCAGCAACGAGAT
GGCCAAGGTGGACGACAGCTTCTTCCACAGACTGGAAGAGTCCTTCCTGGTGGAAGAGGATAAGAAGCAC
GAGCGGCACCCCATCTTCGGCAACATCGTGGACGAGGTGGCCTACCACGAGAAGTACCCCACCATCTACC
ACCTGAGAAAGAAACTGGTGGACAGCACCGACAAGGCCGACCTGCGGCTGATCTATCTGGCCCTGGCCCA
CATGATCAAGTTCCGGGGCCACTTCCTGATCGAGGGCGACCTGAACCCCGACAACAGCGACGTGGACAAG
CTGTTCATCCAGCTGGTGCAGACCTACAACCAGCTGTTCGAGGAAAACCCCATCAACGCCAGCGGCGTGG
ACGCCAAGGCCATCCTGTCTGCCAGACTGAGCAAGAGCAGAAAGCTGGAAAATCTGATCGCCCAGCTGCC
CGGCGAGAAGAAGAATGGCCTGTTCGGAAACCTGATTGCCCTGAGCCTGGGCCTGACCCCCAACTTCAAG
AGCAACTTCGACCTGGCCGAGGATGCCAAACTGCAGCTGAGCAAGGACACCTACGACGACGACCTGGACA
ACCTGCTGGCCCAGATCGGCGACCAGTACGCCGACCTGTTTCTGGCCGCCAAGAACCTGTCCGACGCCAT
CCTGCTGAGCGACATCCTGAGAGTGAACACCGAGATCACCAAGGCCCCCCTGAGCGCCTCTATGATCAAG
AGATACGACGAGCACCACCAGGACCTGACCCTGCTGAAAGCTCTCGTGCGGCAGCAGCTGCCTGAGAAGT
ACAAAGAGATTTTCTTCGACCAGAGCAAGAACGGCTACGCCGGCTACATTGACGGCGGAGCCAGCCAGGA
AGAGTTCTACAAGTTCATCAAGCCCATCCTGGAAAAGATGGACGGCACCGAGGAACTGCTCGTGAAGCTG
AAGAGAGAGGACCTGCTGCGGAAGCAGCGGACCTTCGACAACGGCAGCATCCCCCACCAGATCCACCTGG
GAGAGCTGCACGCCATTCTGCGGCGGCAGGAAGATTTTTACCCATTCCTGAAGGACAACCGGGAAAAGAT
CGAGAAGATCCTGACCTTCCGCATCCCCTACTACGTGGGCCCTCTGGCCAGGGGAAACAGCAGATTCGCC
TGGATGACCAGAAAGAGCGAGGAAACCATCACCCCCTGGAACTTCGAGGAAGTGGTGGACAAGGGCGCTT
CCGCCCAGAGCTTCATCGAGCGGATGACCAACTTCGATAAGAACCTGCCCAACGAGAAGGTGCTGCCCAA
GCACAGCCTGCTGTACGAGTACTTCACCGTGTATAACGAGCTGACCAAAGTGAAATACGTGACCGAGGGA
ATGAGAAAGCCCGCCTTCCTGAGCGGCGAGCAGAAAAAGGCCATCGTGGACCTGCTGTTCAAGACCAACC
GGAAAGTGACCGTGAAGCAGCTGAAAGAGGACTACTTCAAGAAAATCGAGTGCTTCGACTCCGTGGAAAT
CTCCGGCGTGGAAGATCGGTTCAACGCCTCCCTGGGCACATACCACGATCTGCTGAAAATTATCAAGGAC
AAGGACTTCCTGGACAATGAGGAAAACGAGGACATTCTGGAAGATATCGTGCTGACCCTGACACTGTTTG
AGGACAGAGAGATGATCGAGGAACGGCTGAAAACCTATGCCCACCTGTTCGACGACAAAGTGATGAAGCA
GCTGAAGCGGCGGAGATACACCGGCTGGGGCAGGCTGAGCCGGAAGCTGATCAACGGCATCCGGGACAAG
CAGTCCGGCAAGACAATCCTGGATTTCCTGAAGTCCGACGGCTTCGCCAACAGAAACTTCATGCAGCTGA
TCCACGACGACAGCCTGACCTTTAAAGAGGACATCCAGAAAGCCCAGGTGTCCGGCCAGGGCGATAGCCT
GCACGAGCACATTGCCAATCTGGCCGGCAGCCCCGCCATTAAGAAGGGCATCCTGCAGACAGTGAAGGTG
GTGGACGAGCTCGTGAAAGTGATGGGCCGGCACAAGCCCGAGAACATCGTGATCGAAATGGCCAGAGAGA
ACCAGACCACCCAGAAGGGACAGAAGAACAGCCGCGAGAGAATGAAGCGGATCGAAGAGGGCATCAAAGA
GCTGGGCAGCCAGATCCTGAAAGAACACCCCGTGGAAAACACCCAGCTGCAGAACGAGAAGCTGTACCTG
TACTACCTGCAGAATGGGCGGGATATGTACGTGGACCAGGAACTGGACATCAACCGGCTGTCCGACTACG
ATGTGGACGCTATCGTGCCTCAGAGCTTTCTGAAGGACGACTCCATCGACAACAAGGTGCTGACCAGAAG
CGACAAGAACCGGGGCAAGAGCGACAACGTGCCCTCCGAAGAGGTCGTGAAGAAGATGAAGAACTACTGG
CGGCAGCTGCTGAACGCCAAGCTGATTACCCAGAGAAAGTTCGACAATCTGACCAAGGCCGAGAGAGGCG
GCCTGAGCGAACTGGATAAGGCCGGCTTCATCAAGAGACAGCTGGTGGAAACCCGGCAGATCACAAAGCA
CGTGGCACAGATCCTGGACTCCCGGATGAACACTAAGTACGACGAGAATGACAAGCTGATCCGGGAAGTG
AAAGTGATCACCCTGAAGTCCAAGCTGGTGTCCGATTTCCGGAAGGATTTCCAGTTTTACAAAGTGCGCG
AGATCAACAACTACCACCACGCCCACGACGCCTACCTGAACGCCGTCGTGGGAACCGCCCTGATCAAAAA
GTACCCTAAGCTGGAAAGCGAGTTCGTGTACGGCGACTACAAGGTGTACGACGTGCGGAAGATGATCGCC
AAGAGCGAGCAGGAAATCGGCAAGGCTACCGCCAAGTACTTCTTCTACAGCAACATCATGAACTTTTTCA
AGACCGAGATTACCCTGGCCAACGGCGAGATCCGGAAGCGGCCTCTGATCGAGACAAACGGCGAAACCGG
GGAGATCGTGTGGGATAAGGGCCGGGATTTTGCCACCGTGCGGAAAGTGCTGAGCATGCCCCAAGTGAAT
ATCGTGAAAAAGACCGAGGTGCAGACAGGCGGCTTCAGCAAAGAGTCTATCCTGCCCAAGAGGAACAGCG
ATAAGCTGATCGCCAGAAAGAAGGACTGGGACCCTAAGAAGTACGGCGGCTTCGACAGCCCCACCGTGGC
CTATTCTGTGCTGGTGGTGGCCAAAGTGGAAAAGGGCAAGTCCAAGAAACTGAAGAGTGTGAAAGAGCTG
CTGGGGATCACCATCATGGAAAGAAGCAGCTTCGAGAAGAATCCCATCGACTTTCTGGAAGCCAAGGGCT
ACAAAGAAGTGAAAAAGGACCTGATCATCAAGCTGCCTAAGTACTCCCTGTTCGAGCTGGAAAACGGCCG
GAAGAGAATGCTGGCCTCTGCCGGCGAACTGCAGAAGGGAAACGAACTGGCCCTGCCCTCCAAATATGTG
AACTTCCTGTACCTGGCCAGCCACTATGAGAAGCTGAAGGGCTCCCCCGAGGATAATGAGCAGAAACAGC
TGTTTGTGGAACAGCACAAGCACTACCTGGACGAGATCATCGAGCAGATCAGCGAGTTCTCCAAGAGAGT
GATCCTGGCCGACGCTAATCTGGACAAAGTGCTGTCCGCCTACAACAAGCACCGGGATAAGCCCATCAGA
GAGCAGGCCGAGAATATCATCCACCTGTTTACCCTGACCAATCTGGGAGCCCCTGCCGCCTTCAAGTACT
TTGACACCACCATCGACCGGAAGAGGTACACCAGCACCAAAGAGGTGCTGGACGCCACCCTGATCCACCA
GAGCATCACCGGCCTGTACGAGACACGGATCGACCTGTCTCAGCTGGGAGGTGACTCCGGCGGAAGCTCT
GGTGGCAGCAAGCGGACCGCCGACGGCTCTGAATTCGAGAGCCCTAAGAAGAAAAGAAAGGTGAGCGGAG
GCTCTAGCGGCGGAAGCACCCTGAACATTGAAGACGAGTATAGACTGCATGAAACAAGCAAGGAACCCGA
CGTGTCCCTGGGCTCCACCTGGCTGTCCGACTTTCCCCAGGCCTGGGCCGAGACAGGAGGAATGGGCCTG
GCCGTGCGGCAGGCACCCCTGATCATCCCTCTGAAGGCCACCTCTACACCCGTGAGCATCAAGCAGTACC
CTATGTCTCAGGAGGCCAGACTGGGCATCAAGCCTCACATCCAGAGGCTGCTGGACCAGGGCATCCTGGT
GCCATGCCAGAGCCCCTGGAACACACCACTGCTGCCCGTGAAGAAGCCAGGCACCAATGACTATAGACCC
GTGCAGGATCTGAGAGAGGTGAACAAGAGGGTGGAGGATATCCACCCCACCGTGCCCAACCCTTACAATC
TGCTGTCCGGCCTGCCCCCTTCTCACCAGTGGTATACAGTGCTGGACCTGAAGGATGCCTTCTTTTGTCT
GAGACTGCACCCTACCAGCCAGCCACTGTTCGCCTTTGAGTGGAGGGACCCTGAGATGGGCATCTCTGGC
CAGCTGACCTGGACACGCCTGCCTCAGGGCTTCAAGAATAGCCCAACACTGTTTAACGAGGCCCTGCACC
GCGACCTGGCAGATTTCCGGATCCAGCACCCAGATCTGATCCTGCTGCAGTACGTGGACGATCTGCTGCT
GGCCGCCACCAGCGAGCTGGATTGCCAGCAGGGAACACGCGCCCTGCTGCAGACCCTGGGAAACCTGGGA
TATAGGGCATCCGCCAAGAAGGCCCAGATCTGTCAGAAGCAGGTGAAGTACCTGGGCTATCTGCTGAAGG
AGGGCCAGAGATGGCTGACAGAGGCCAGGAAGGAGACAGTGATGGGCCAGCCAACACCCAAGACCCCAAG
ACAGCTGAGGGAGTTCCTGGGCAAAGCAGGATTTTGCAGGCTGTTCATCCCAGGATTCGCAGAGATGGCA
GCACCTCTGTACCCACTGACCAAGCCGGGCACCCTGTTTAATTGGGGCCCTGACCAGCAGAAGGCCTATC
AGGAGATCAAGCAGGCCCTGCTGACAGCACCAGCCCTGGGCCTGCCAGACCTGACCAAGCCTTTCGAGCT
GTTTGTGGATGAGAAGCAGGGCTACGCCAAGGGCGTGCTGACCCAGAAGCTGGGACCATGGAGACGGCCC
GTGGCCTATCTGTCCAAGAAGCTGGACCCAGTGGCAGCAGGATGGCCACCATGCCTGAGGATGGTGGCAG
CAATCGCCGTGCTGACAAAGGATGCCGGCAAGCTGACCATGGGACAGCCACTGGTCATCCTGGCACCACA
CGCAGTGGAGGCCCTGGTGAAGCAGCCTCCAGATCGCTGGCTGTCTAACGCCCGGATGACACACTACCAG
GCCCTGCTGCTGGACACCGATCGCGTGCAGTTTGGCCCTGTGGTGGCCCTGAATCCAGCCACCCTGCTGC
CTCTGCCAGAGGAGGGCCTGCAGCACAACTGTCTGGACATCCTGGCAGAGGCACACGGAACAAGGCCAGA
CCTGACCGATCAGCCCCTGCCTGACGCCGATCACACATGGTATACCGATGGAAGCTCCCTGCTGCAGGAG
GGCCAGAGGAAGGCAGGAGCAGCAGTGACCACAGAGACAGAAGTGATCTGGGCCAAGGCCCTGCCAGCAG
GCACATCCGCCCAGCGGGCCGAGCTGATCGCCCTGACCCAGGCCCTGAAGATGGCCGAGGGCAAGAAGCT
GAACGTGTACACAGACTCCAGATATGCCTTCGCCACCGCACACATCCACGGAGAGATCTACAGGCGCCGG
GGCTGGCTGACCTCTGAGGGCAAGGAGATCAAGAACAAGGATGAGATCCTGGCCCTGCTGAAGGCCCTGT
TTCTGCCCAAGCGGCTGAGCATCATCCACTGTCCTGGACACCAGAAGGGACACTCCGCCGAGGCAAGGGG
CAATCGGATGGCCGACCAGGCCGCCAGAAAGGCTGCTATTACTGAAACTCCCGACACTTCCACTCTGCTG
ATTGAAAACTCCTCCCCTTCTGGCGGCTCAAAAAGAACCGCCGACGGCAGCGAATTCGAGTCTCCCAAGA
AGAAGAGGAAAGTCGGCTCTGGCCCTGCCGCTAAGAGAGTGAAGCTGGACGGATCCGGCGCAACAAACTT
CTCTCTGCTGAAACAAGCCGGAGATGTCGAAGAGAATCCTGGACCGATGGTGAGCAAGGGCGAGGAGCTG
TTCACCGGGGTGGTGCCCATCCTGGTCGAGCTGGACGGCGACGTAAACGGCCACAAGTTCAGCGTGTCCG
GCGAGGGCGAGGGCGATGCCACCTACGGCAAGCTGACCCTGAAGTTCATCTGCACCACCGGCAAGCTGCC
CGTGCCCTGGCCCACCCTCGTGACCACCCTGACCTATGGAGTGCAGTGCTTCAGCCGCTACCCCGACCAC
ATGAAGCAGCACGACTTCTTCAAGTCCGCCATGCCCGAAGGCTACGTCCAGGAGCGCACCATCTTCTTCA
AGGACGACGGCAACTACAAGACCCGCGCCGAGGTGAAGTTCGAGGGCGACACCCTGGTGAACCGCATCGA
GCTGAAGGGCATCGACTTCAAGGAGGACGGCAACATCCTGGGGCACAAGCTGGAGTACAACTACAACAGC
CACAACGTCTATATCATGGCCGACAAGCAGAAGAACGGCATCAAGGTGAACTTCAAGATCCGCCACAACA
TCGAGGACGGCAGCGTGCAGCTCGCCGACCACTACCAGCAGAACACCCCCATCGGCGACGGCCCCGTGCT
GCTGCCCGACAACCACTACCTGAGCACCCAGTCCGCCCTGAGCAAAGACCCCAACGAGAAGCGCGATCAC
ATGGTCCTGCTGGAGTTCGTGACCGCCGCCGGGATCACTCTCGGCATGGACGAGCTGTACAAGTAACCGG
TCATCATCACCATCACCATTGAGTTTAAACCCGCTGATCAGCCTCGACTGTGCCTTCTAGTTGCCAGCCA
TCTGTTGTTTGCCCCTCCCCCGTGCCTTCCTTGACCCTGGAAGGTGCCACTCCCACTGTCCTTTCCTAAT
AAAATGAGAAAATTGCATCGCATTGTCTGAGTAGGTGTCATTCTATTCTGGGGGGTGGGGTGGGGCAGGA
CAGCAAGGGGGAGGATTGGGAAGACAATAGCAGGCATGCTGGGGATGCGGTGGGCTCTATGGCTTCTGAG
GCGGAAAGAACCAGCTGGGGCTCGATACCGTCGACCTCTAGCTAGAGCTTGGCGTAATCATGGTCATAGC
TGTTTCCTGTGTGAAATTGTTATCCGCTCACAATTCCACACAACATACGAGCCGGAAGCATAAAGTGTAA
AGCCTAGGGTGCCTAATGAGTGAGCTAACTCACATTAATTGCGTTGCGCTCACTGCCCGCTTTCCAGTCG
GGAAACCTGTCGTGCCAGCTGCATTAATGAATCGGCCAACGCGCGGGGAGAGGCGGTTTGCGTATTGGGC
GCTCTTCCGCTTCCTCGCTCACTGACTCGCTGCGCTCGGTCGTTCGGCTGCGGCGAGCGGTATCAGCTCA
CTCAAAGGCGGTAATACGGTTATCCACAGAATCAGGGGATAACGCAGGAAAGAACATGTGAGCAAAAGGC
CAGCAAAAGGCCAGGAACCGTAAAAAGGCCGCGTTGCTGGCGTTTTTCCATAGGCTCCGCCCCCCTGACG
AGCATCACAAAAATCGACGCTCAAGTCAGAGGTGGCGAAACCCGACAGGACTATAAAGATACCAGGCGTT
TCCCCCTGGAAGCTCCCTCGTGCGCTCTCCTGTTCCGACCCTGCCGCTTACCGGATACCTGTCCGCCTTT
CTCCCTTCGGGAAGCGTGGCGCTTTCTCATAGCTCACGCTGTAGGTATCTCAGTTCGGTGTAGGTCGTTC
GCTCCAAGCTGGGCTGTGTGCACGAACCCCCCGTTCAGCCCGACCGCTGCGCCTTATCCGGTAACTATCG
TCTTGAGTCCAACCCGGTAAGACACGACTTATCGCCACTGGCAGCAGCCACTGGTAACAGGATTAGCAGA
GCGAGGTATGTAGGCGGTGCTACAGAGTTCTTGAAGTGGTGGCCTAACTACGGCTACACTAGAAGAACAG
TATTTGGTATCTGCGCTCTGCTGAAGCCAGTTACCTTCGGAAAAAGAGTTGGTAGCTCTTGATCCGGCAA
ACAAACCACCGCTGGTAGCGGTGGTTTTTTTGTTTGCAAGCAGCAGATTACGCGCAGAAAAAAAGGATCT
CAAGAAGATCCTTTGATCTTTTCTACGGGGTCTGACACTCAGTGGAACGAAAACTCACGTTAAGGGATTT
TGGTCATGAGATTATCAAAAAGGATCTTCACCTAGATCCTTTTAAATTAAAAATGAAGTTTTAAATCAAT
CTAAAGTATATATGAGTAAACTTGGTCTGACAGTTACCAATGCTTAATCAGTGAGGCACCTATCTCAGCG
ATCTGTCTATTTCGTTCATCCATAGTTGCCTGACTCCCCGTCGTGTAGATAACTACGATACGGGAGGGCT
TACCATCTGGCCCCAGTGCTGCAATGATACCGCGAGACCCACGCTCACCGGCTCCAGATTTATCAGCAAT
AAACCAGCCAGCCGGAAGGGCCGAGCGCAGAAGTGGTCCTGCAACTTTATCCGCCTCCATCCAGTCTATT
AATTGTTGCCGGGAAGCTAGAGTAAGTAGTTCGCCAGTTAATAGTTTGCGCAACGTTGTTGCCATTGCTA
CAGGCATCGTGGTGTCACGCTCGTCGTTTGGTATGGCTTCATTCAGCTCCGGTTCCCAACGATCAAGGCG
AGTTACATGATCCCCCATGTTGTGCAAAAAAGCGGTTAGCTCCTTCGGTCCTCCGATCGTTGTCAGAAGT
AAGTTGGCCGCAGTGTTATCACTCATGGTTATGGCAGCACTGCATAATTCTCTTACTGTCATGCCATCCG
TAAGATGCTTTTCTGTGACTGGTGAGTACTCAACCAAGTCATTCTGAGAATAGTGTATGCGGCGACCGAG
TTGCTCTTGCCCGGCGTCAATACGGGATAATACCGCGCCACATAGCAGAACTTTAAAAGTGCTCATCATT
GGAAAACGTTCTTCGGGGCGAAAACTCTCAAGGATCTTACCGCTGTTGAGATCCAGTTCGATGTAACCCA
CTCGTGCACCCAACTGATCTTCAGCATCTTTTACTTTCACCAGCGTTTCTGGGTGAGCAAAAACAGGAAG
GCAAAATGCCGCAAAAAAGGGAATAAGGGCGACACGGAAATGTTGAATACTCATACTCTTCCTTTTTCAA
TATTATTGAAGCATTTATCAGGGTTATTGTCTCATGAGCGGATACATATTTGAATGTATTTAGAAAAATA
AACAAATAGGGGTTCCGCGCACATTTCCCCGAAAAGTGCCACCTGACGTCGACGGATCGGGAGATCGATC
TCCCGATCCCCTAGGGTCGACTCTCAGTACAATCTGCTCTGATGCCGCATAGTTAAGCCAGTATCTGCTC
CCTGCTTGTGTGTTGGAGGTCGCTGAGTAGTGCGCGAGCAAAATTTAAGCTACAACAAGGCAAGGCTTGA
CCGACAATTGCATGAAGAATCTGCTTAGGGTTAGGCGTTTTGCGCTGCTTCGCGATGTACGGGCCAGATA
TACGCGTT
Features (pLannotate 1.2.2; 17 found; start..end, strand, type, name):
      1..380     +  enhancer       CMV enhancer: human cytomegalovirus immediate early enhancer
    381..584     +  promoter       CMV promoter: human cytomegalovirus (CMV) immediate early promoter
    626..644     +  promoter       T7 promoter: promoter for bacteriophage T7 RNA polymerase
    715..4816    +  CDS            dCas9 (fragment): catalytically dead mutant of the Cas9 endonuclease from the Streptococcus pyogenes Type II CRISPR/Cas system RNA-guided DNA-binding protein that lacks endonuclease activity due to the D10A mutation in the RuvC catalytic domain and the N863A mutation in the HNH catalytic domain
   4918..6948    +  CDS            gag-pol (fragment): POL_MLVMS - Experimental evidence at protein level: Swiss-Prot protein existence level 1. [Integrase]: Catalyzes viral DNA integration into the host chromosome, by performing a series of DNA cutting and joining reactions. This enzyme activity takes place after virion entry into a cell and reverse transcription of the RNA genome in dsDNA. The first step in the integration process is 3' processing. This step requires a complex comprising the viral genome, matrix protein and integrase. This complex is called the pre-integration complex (PIC). The integrase protein removes 2 nucleotides from each
   7117..7833    +  CDS            EGFP: EGFP is a basic (constitutively fluorescent) green fluorescent protein published in 1996, derived from Aequorea victoria. It is reported to be a rapidly-maturing weak dimer with moderate acid sensitivity.
   7888..8112    +  polyA_signal   bGH poly(A) signal: bovine growth hormone polyadenylation signal
   8116..8137    +  promoter       SV40 promoter (fragment): SV40 enhancer and early promoter
   8142..8158    +  misc_feature   MCS (fragment): pBluescript multiple cloning site
   8207..8223    -  protein_bind   lac operator: The lac repressor binds to the lac operator to inhibit transcription in E. coli. This inhibition can be relieved by adding lactose or isopropyl-β-D-thiogalactopyranoside (IPTG). lac repressor encoded by lacI
   8231..8261    -  promoter       lac promoter: promoter for the E. coli lac operon
   8276..8297    -  protein_bind   CAP binding site: CAP binding activates transcription in the presence of cAMP. E. coli catabolite activator protein
   8310..8402    -  CDS            lacI (fragment): lac repressor; lacI; The lac repressor binds to the lac operator to inhibit transcription in E. coli. This inhibition can be relieved by adding lactose or isopropyl-β-D-thiogalactopyranoside (IPTG).
   8585..9173    -  rep_origin     ori: high-copy-number ColE1/pMB1/pBR322/pUC origin of replication
   9344..10204   -  CDS            AmpR: β-lactamase; bla; confers resistance to ampicillin, carbenicillin, and related antibiotics
  10205..10309   -  promoter       AmpR promoter: bla
  10380..10424   -  misc_feature   bom (fragment): basis of mobility region from pBR322
