[The description below was written by a language model from this plasmid's Addgene catalogue record and pLannotate feature annotations shown in this document.]
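Description:
pCMV-PEmax-P2A-GFP is a mammalian expression plasmid of about 10.6 kb, built on a pCMV backbone, that delivers the optimized PEmax prime editor together with a fluorescent marker. It is maintained in E. coli through a high-copy ColE1/pUC-type origin and an ampicillin resistance gene (β-lactamase) driven by its own promoter. Short remnants of lac regulatory elements, an SV40 promoter fragment and a bom fragment are backbone leftovers. There is no mammalian drug-selection cassette; EGFP is the only marker for identifying transfected cells.

The payload is a single synthetic open reading frame of roughly 7.2 kb, transcribed from the human CMV immediate-early enhancer/promoter and terminated by the bovine growth hormone polyadenylation signal. A T7 promoter just upstream of the coding sequence serves as a sequencing primer site and could in principle support in vitro transcription. The encoded fusion starts with a bipartite SV40 nuclear localization signal, followed by Streptococcus pyogenes Cas9 carrying R221K, N394K and the H840A nickase mutation. Flexible SGGS-repeat linkers flanking a further bipartite NLS join this to an engineered Moloney murine leukemia virus reverse transcriptase (D200N, T306K, W313F, T330P, L603W), and the fusion ends with additional SV40 and c-Myc NLSs. The automated annotation labels these segments as a "dCas9" fragment and a "gag-pol" fragment. These are nearest database matches; the catalogue entry identifies them as the nickase and the reverse transcriptase domain. A P2A ribosome-skipping peptide then links EGFP, so the editor and the reporter are made from one transcript as separate proteins.

The plasmid is used for prime editing in mammalian cells, where green fluorescence allows editor-expressing cells to be monitored or sorted. It encodes no guide, so the pegRNA must be supplied separately.
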