Addgene plasmid #180020: pCMV-PEmax-P2A-GFP
Purpose: Mammalian expression of SpCas9 PEmax prime editor with P2A-EGFP marker
Depositing lab: David Liu. Depositing organization: Broad Institute. Publication: Enhanced prime editing systems by manipulating cellular determinants of editing outcomes. Chen PJ, Hussmann JA, Yan J, Knipping F, Ravisankar P, Chen PF, Chen C, Nelson JW, Newby GA, Sahin M, Osborn MJ, Weissman JS, Adamson B, Liu DR. Cell. 2021 Oct 28;184(22):5635-5652.e29. doi: 10.1016/j.cell.2021.09.018. PubMed 34653350.
Backbone
  Vector backbone: pCMV
  Vector type: Mammalian Expression
  Selectable markers: EGFP
Growth in bacteria
  Bacterial resistance: Ampicillin, 100 μg/mL
  Growth temperature: 37°C
  Growth strain: NEB Stable
  Copy number: High Copy
Gene/Insert
  Gene/Insert name: PEmax-P2A-EGFP (alt name: SV40_bpNLS-SpCas9(R221K,N394K,H840A)-SGGSx2-SV40_bpNLS-SGGSx2-MMLV_RT(D200N, T306K, W313F, T330P, L603W)-SV40_bpNLS-cMyc_NLS)
  Species: Synthetic; SpCas9 is from Streptococcus pyogenes; MMLV_RT is from the Moloney murine leukemia virus
  Insert size (bp): 7176
  Mutation: Detailed in manuscript
  Promoter: CMV
  Tag / fusion protein: SV40 bpNLS (N terminal on insert); SV40 bpNLS (C terminal on insert); c-Myc NLS (C terminal on insert); P2A-EGFP (C terminal on insert)
  Cloning method: Ligation Independent Cloning
  Sequencing primers: 5′ T7-forward; 3′ BGH-reverse
Terms and licenses: Academic/Nonprofit Terms; Industry Terms: Not Available to Industry
How to cite: pCMV-PEmax-P2A-GFP was a gift from David Liu (Addgene plasmid # 180020 ; http://n2t.net/addgene:180020 ; RRID:Addgene_180020)
